Addgene plasmid #233499: pMTKM27
Purpose: Level 0 plasmid for MoClo, encodes the HFF1 promoter for K.marxianus
Depositing lab: Vincent Martin. Depositing organization: Concordia University. Publication: Sequencing of a Dairy Isolate Unlocks Kluyveromyces marxianus as a Host for Lactose Valorization. Thornbury M, Knoops A, Summerby-Murray I, Dhaliwal J, Johnson S, Utomo JC, Joshi J, Narcross L, Remondetto G, Pouliot M, Whiteway M, Martin VJJ. ACS Synth Biol. 2025 Jul 8. doi: 10.1021/acssynbio.5c00096. PubMed 40629255.
Backbone
  Vector backbone: pYTK001
  Backbone manufacturer: John Dueber, Addgene plasmid #65108
  Backbone size w/o insert (bp): 2676
  Vector type: Yeast Expression, Synthetic Biology
Growth in bacteria
  Bacterial resistance: Chloramphenicol, 25 μg/mL
  Growth temperature: 37°C
  Growth strain: DH5alpha
  Copy number: High Copy
Gene/Insert
  Gene/Insert name: promHFF1
  Species: K.marxianus CBS 6556
  Cloning method: Golden Gate
Resource information
  A portion of this plasmid was derived from a plasmid made by: The promoter sequence was originally published by Lang et al, 2020 (https://doi.org/10.1016/j.mec.2020.e00145)
Terms and licenses: Academic/Nonprofit Terms; Industry Terms: Not Available to Industry
Depositor comments: Please visit https://doi.org/10.1101/2025.02.03.636257 for bioRxiv preprint.
How to cite: pMTKM27 was a gift from Vincent Martin (Addgene plasmid # 233499 ; http://n2t.net/addgene:233499 ; RRID:Addgene_233499)
