[The description below was written by a language model from this plasmid's Addgene catalogue record and pLannotate feature annotations shown in this document.]
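Description:
pMTKM27 is a Level 0 part plasmid for Modular Cloning (MoClo) assembly, built in the pYTK001 entry-vector backbone of the yeast toolkit system. It carries a single basic part, the HFF1 promoter (promHFF1) from Kluyveromyces marxianus strain CBS 6556, which was inserted by Golden Gate cloning. Although catalogued as a yeast expression and synthetic biology vector, the plasmid is a storage and donor vector for one regulatory part rather than a functional expression construct. The annotated features include no yeast origin, yeast selection marker, coding sequence or terminator for expression in yeast.

The feature table, generated from the full 2,366 nt sequencing result, identifies only the bacterial maintenance elements. These are a high-copy ColE1/pUC-type origin of replication and the cat gene encoding chloramphenicol acetyltransferase, driven by its native cat promoter and followed by the phage lambda t0 terminator. This matches the recorded chloramphenicol selection and high copy number in E. coli. The promoter insert itself was not annotated by the automated tool and presumably lies in the unannotated region upstream of the lambda t0 terminator. The record gives neither its length nor the toolkit part type or overhangs.

In use, a part plasmid of this kind is combined with other Level 0 parts, such as coding sequences, terminators and connectors, in Type IIS restriction enzyme-based Golden Gate reactions to assemble transcription units. Here the HFF1 promoter would drive the gene of interest in K. marxianus. The plasmid belongs to a toolkit developed to engineer this yeast, in work aimed at establishing it as a host for lactose valorization.
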