Features (pLannotate 1.2.2; 4 found; start..end, strand, type, name):
    731..765     -  terminator     lambda t0 terminator: minimal transcription terminator from phage lambda (Scholtissek and Grosse, 1987)
    839..1495    -  CDS            cat: CAT_ECOLX - Experimental evidence at protein level: Swiss-Prot protein existence level 1. This enzyme is an effector of chloramphenicol resistance in bacteria. From Escherichia coli. This protein is used as a marker in many commonly used cloning vectors, such as pACYC184.
   1496..1593    -  promoter       cat promoter: promoter of the E. coli cat gene encoding chloramphenicol acetyltransferase
   1677..2265    +  rep_origin     ori: high-copy-number ColE1/pMB1/pBR322/pUC origin of replication
>Addgene plasmid #233499 | pMTKM27 | addgene full sequence | sequence record 467226 | Addgene NGS Result
TCGGTCTCAAACGGTAAGTAATGGAGGATTGATATGTTCTTGTTCTGTATTGCTGCCTTTATATATGGTA
TTGTACAAGGTATTGGAGAAATAAAGAGTGGATGCAATGGTACCAGAGGTGCCAGAGGTGCCAGAACGGT
GCCAGAAAGATGCCAGAACGGTGCCAGAACGGTACCAGAGGTTCGGGGGTCCCAGAGGGTCCCAGATGGT
CGTGGTTAGCCCTGTGAGGCCTTGTCAGGCCTTGTGTAGCTGGTTTATAGTGCGGTTGCCCAGAGAAACG
GGGTTACCCGGGGGCAATTCTTCCATGCTGCCACCTTCCCATGCGAACCCTCTGGCACGACGCGAAACGC
GAAAAAAACAAAGCCACGCGTCGTGCCAGGGCGTTCCCCCGTGAAACTTACAGCACGACAGCACGACAGC
CTGCTTCTCCATAGTGTAGCGACGGCCGGTACCACGTCCATTCCAGCTGGTTCCATGGGCCTGAACCGAG
CGGTTTTCCCGGGCCCTGTGGCGTGCGAAACTGGTGGCATGGTGGAGGAAATTATATATTGGATATTCCT
TGGATATTCCACTATCTTTCCCTGTGTCATGCCATATATAAAGACAAGAGTGTTGCTTGAGAGTTGATAC
TAGACACTTGATTCTACTTAGAACATGTTATTAAAGTATAATACCCCCCACAACAAGCAATAAACAGCAA
TCAATAAATAAACTATGTGAGACCAGACCAATAAAAAACGCCCGGCGGCAACCGAGCGTTCTGAACAAAT
CCAGATGGAGTTCTGAGGTCATTACTGGATCTATCAACAGGAGTCCAAGCGAGCTCGATATCAAATTACG
CCCCGCCCTGCCACTCATCGCAGTACTGTTGTAATTCATTAAGCATTCTGCCGACATGGAAGCCATCACA
AACGGCATGATGAACCTGAATCGCCAGCGGCATCAGCACCTTGTCGCCTTGCGTATAATATTTGCCCATG
GTGAAAACGGGGGCGAAGAAGTTGTCCATATTGGCCACGTTTAAATCAAAACTGGTGAAACTCACCCAGG
GATTGGCTGAAACGAAAAACATATTCTCAATAAACCCTTTAGGGAAATAGGCCAGGTTTTCACCGTAACA
CGCCACATCTTGCGAATATATGTGTAGAAACTGCCGGAAATCGTCGTGGTATTCACTCCAGAGCGATGAA
AACGTTTCAGTTTGCTCATGGAAAACGGTGTAACAAGGGTGAACACTATCCCATATCACCAGCTCACCGT
CTTTCATTGCCATACGAAATTCCGGATGAGCATTCATCAGGCGGGCAAGAATGTGAATAAAGGCCGGATA
AAACTTGTGCTTATTTTTCTTTACGGTCTTTAAAAAGGCCGTAATATCCAGCTGAACGGTCTGGTTATAG
GTACATTGAGCAACTGACTGAAATGCCTCAAAATGTTCTTTACGATGCCATTGGGATATATCAACGGTGG
TATATCCAGTGATTTTTTTCTCCATTTTAGCTTCCTTAGCTCCTGAAAATCTCGATAACTCAAAAAATAC
GCCCGGTAGTGATCTTATTTCATTATGGTGAAAGTTGGAACCTCTTACGTGCCCGATCAATCATGACCAA
AATCCCTTAACGTGAGTTTTCGTTCCACTGAGCGTCAGACCCCGTAGAAAAGATCAAAGGATCTTCTTGA
GATCCTTTTTTTCTGCGCGTAATCTGCTGCTTGCAAACAAAAAAACCACCGCTACCAGCGGTGGTTTGTT
TGCCGGATCAAGAGCTACCAACTCTTTTTCCGAAGGTAACTGGCTTCAGCAGAGCGCAGATACCAAATAC
TGTTCTTCTAGTGTAGCCGTAGTTAGGCCACCACTTCAAGAACTCTGTAGCACCGCCTACATACCTCGCT
CTGCTAATCCTGTTACCAGTGGCTGCTGCCAGTGGCGATAAGTCGTGTCTTACCGGGTTGGACTCAAGAC
GATAGTTACCGGATAAGGCGCAGCGGTCGGGCTGAACGGGGGGTTCGTGCACACAGCCCAGCTTGGAGCG
AACGACCTACACCGAACTGAGATACCTACAGCGTGAGCTATGAGAAAGCGCCACGCTTCCCGAAGGGAGA
AAGGCGGACAGGTATCCGGTAAGCGGCAGGGTCGGAACAGGAGAGCGCACGAGGGAGCTTCCAGGGGGAA
ACGCCTGGTATCTTTATAGTCCTGTCGGGTTTCGCCACCTCTGACTTGAGCGTCGATTTTTGTGATGCTC
GTCAGGGGGGCGGAGCCTATGGAAAAACGCCAGCAACGCGGCCTTTTTACGGTTCCTGGCCTTTTGCTGG
CCTTTTGCTCACATGTTCTTTCCTGCGTTATCCCCTGATTCTGTGGATAACCGTAG
